>Addgene plasmid #191359 | pHAGE-IRES-puro-NLS-dMisCas13b-EGFP-NLS | addgene full sequence | sequence record 375392 | Addgene NGS Result
TGGAAGGGCTAATTCACTCCCAAAGAAGACAAGATATCCTTGATCTGTGGATCTACCACACACAAGGCTA
CTTCCCTGATTAGCAGAACTACACACCAGGGCCAGGGGTCAGATATCCACTGACCTTTGGATGGTGCTAC
AAGCTAGTACCAGTTGAGCCAGATAAGGTAGAAGAGGCCAATAAAGGAGAGAACACCAGCTTGTTACACC
CTGTGAGCCTGCATGGGATGGATGACCCGGAGAGAGAAGTGTTAGAGTGGAGGTTTGACAGCCGCCTAGC
ATTTCATCACGTGGCCCGAGAGCTGCATCCGGAGTACTTCAAGAACTGCTGATATCGAGCTTGCTACAAG
GGACTTTCCGCTGGGGACTTTCCAGGGAGGCGTGGCCTGGGCGGGACTGGGGAGTGGCGAGCCCTCAGAT
CCTGCATATAAGCAGCTGCTTTTTGCCTGTACTGGGTCTCTCTGGTTAGACCAGATCTGAGCCTGGGAGC
TCTCTGGCTAACTAGGGAACCCACTGCTTAAGCCTCAATAAAGCTTGCCTTGAGTGCTTCAAGTAGTGTG
TGCCCGTCTGTTGTGTGACTCTGGTAACTAGAGATCCCTCAGACCCTTTTAGTCAGTGTGGAAAATCTCT
AGCAGTGGCGCCCGAACAGGGACTTGAAAGCGAAAGGGAAACCAGAGGAGCTCTCTCGACGCAGGACTCG
GCTTGCTGAAGCGCGCACGGCAAGAGGCGAGGGGCGGCGACTGGTGAGTACGCCAAAAATTTTGACTAGC
GGAGGCTAGAAGGAGAGAGATGGGTGCGAGAGCGTCAGTATTAAGCGGGGGAGAATTAGATCGCGATGGG
AAAAAATTCGGTTAAGGCCAGGGGGAAAGAAAAAATATAAATTAAAACATATAGTATGGGCAAGCAGGGA
GCTAGAACGATTCGCAGTTAATCCTGGCCTGTTAGAAACATCAGAAGGCTGTAGACAAATACTGGGACAG
CTACAACCATCCCTTCAGACAGGATCAGAAGAACTTAGATCATTATATAATACAGTAGCAACCCTCTATT
GTGTGCATCAAAGGATAGAGATAAAAGACACCAAGGAAGCTTTAGACAAGATAGAGGAAGAGCAAAACAA
AAGTAAGACCACCGCACAGCAAGCGGCCGGCCGCTGATCTTCAGACCTGGAGGAGGAGATATGAGGGACA
ATTGGAGAAGTGAATTATATAAATATAAAGTAGTAAAAATTGAACCATTAGGAGTAGCACCCACCAAGGC
AAAGAGAAGAGTGGTGCAGAGAGAAAAAAGAGCAGTGGGAATAGGAGCTTTGTTCCTTGGGTTCTTGGGA
GCAGCAGGAAGCACTATGGGCGCAGCGTCAATGACGCTGACGGTACAGGCCAGACAATTATTGTCTGGTA
TAGTGCAGCAGCAGAACAATTTGCTGAGGGCTATTGAGGCGCAACAGCATCTGTTGCAACTCACAGTCTG
GGGCATCAAGCAGCTCCAGGCAAGAATCCTGGCTGTGGAAAGATACCTAAAGGATCAACAGCTCCTGGGG
ATTTGGGGTTGCTCTGGAAAACTCATTTGCACCACTGCTGTGCCTTGGAATGCTAGTTGGAGTAATAAAT
CTCTGGAACAGATTTGGAATCACACGACCTGGATGGAGTGGGACAGAGAAATTAACAATTACACAAGCTT
AATACACTCCTTAATTGAAGAATCGCAAAACCAGCAAGAAAAGAATGAACAAGAATTATTGGAATTAGAT
AAATGGGCAAGTTTGTGGAATTGGTTTAACATAACAAATTGGCTGTGGTATATAAAATTATTCATAATGA
TAGTAGGAGGCTTGGTAGGTTTAAGAATAGTTTTTGCTGTACTTTCTATAGTGAATAGAGTTAGGCAGGG
ATATTCACCATTATCGTTTCAGACCCACCTCCCAACCCCGAGGGGACCCGACAGGCCCGAAGGAATAGAA
GAAGAAGGTGGAGAGAGAGACAGAGACAGATCCATTCGATTAGTGAACGGATCTCGACGGTATCGCCGAA
TTCACAAATGGCAGTATTCATCCACAATTTTAAAAGAAAAGGGGGGATTGGGGGGTACAGTGCAGGGGAA
AGAATAGTAGACATAATAGCAACAGACATACAAACTAAAGAATTACAAAAACAAATTACAAAAATTCAAA
ATTTTCGGGTTTATTACAGGGACAGCAGAGATCCAGTTTGGACTAGTCGTGAGGCTCCGGTGCCCGTCAG
TGGGCAGAGCGCACATCGCCCACAGTCCCCGAGAAGTTGGGGGGAGGGGTCGGCAATTGAACCGGTGCCT
AGAGAAGGTGGCGCGGGGTAAACTGGGAAAGTGATGTCGTGTACTGGCTCCGCCTTTTTCCCGAGGGTGG
GGGAGAACCGTATATAAGTGCAGTAGTCGCCGTGAACGTTCTTTTTCGCAACGGGTTTGCCGCCAGAACA
CAGGTAAGTGCCGTGTGTGGTTCCCGCGGGCCTGGCCTCTTTACGGGTTATGGCCCTTGCGTGCCTTGAA
TTACTTCCACCTGGCTGCAGTACGTGATTCTTGATCCCGAGCTTCGGGTTGGAAGTGGGTGGGAGAGTTC
GAGGCCTTGCGCTTAAGGAGCCCCTTCGCCTCGTGCTTGAGTTGAGGCCTGGCCTGGGCGCTGGGGCCGC
CGCGTGCGAATCTGGTGGCACCTTCGCGCCTGTCTCGCTGCTTTCGATAAGTCTCTAGCCATTTAAAATT
TTTGATGACCTGCTGCGACGCTTTTTTTCTGGCAAGATAGTCTTGTAAATGCGGGCCAAGATCTGCACAC
TGGTATTTCGGTTTTTGGGGCCGCGGGCGGCGACGGGGCCCGTGCGTCCCAGCGCACATGTTCGGCGAGG
CGGGGCCTGCGAGCGCGGCCACCGAGAATCGGACGGGGGTAGTCTCAAGCTGGCCGGCCTGCTCTGGTGC
CTGGCCTCGCGCCGCCGTGTATCGCCCCGCCCTGGGCGGCAAGGCTGGCCCGGTCGGCACCAGTTGCGTG
AGCGGAAAGATGGCCGCTTCCCGGCCCTGCTGCAGGGAGCTCAAAATGGAGGACGCGGCGCTCGGGAGAG
CGGGCGGGTGAGTCACCCACACAAAGGAAAAGGGCCTTTCCGTCCTCAGCCGTCGCTTCATGTGACTCCA
CGGAGTACCGGGCGCCGTCCAGGCACCTCGATTAGTTCTCGAGCTTTTGGAGTACGTCGTCTTTAGGTTG
GGGGGAGGGGTTTTATGCGATGGAGTTTCCCCACACTGAGTGGGTGGAGACTGAAGTTAGGCCAGCTTGG
CACTTGATGTAATTCTCCTTGGAATTTGCCCTTTTTGAGTTTGGATCTTGGTTCATTCTCAAGCCTCAGA
CAGTGGTTCAAAGTTTTTTTCTTCCATTTCAGGTGTCGTGAAGCGGCCGCATGAAGCGACCTGCCGCCAC
AAAGAAGGCTGGACAGGCTAAGAAGAAGAAAGCTAGCATGTTCGTGAGATATAGCCCTGAGTCCTGGCCT
AGGCACTTCCACGGCCTGCAGCAGAGACTGCCCACCCCCATCGGCCAGCACACCTTCCTGAGTGATAACT
TTAACACCATGGACATCCGGCTGAGTAAGAATAGAGCCCTGCTGGCAGCTTACCTGAATATGGCCCAGCA
GAACGTGTACGTGACCCTGCTGCACATCTCCCAGCTGATGGGAGTGGAGGAGACCAAAGACCTGTCTAAC
CGCATGTACGACTTTCAGATTCTGCAGGAGCTTAAGACCGGGAAGAAGGGCGCCGAGTCTGAGCAGATGG
TGAAGTCTGAGAGAGTGCAGAAGATCATTCTCCTGCTGTATCGCAACTTCCCTTTCCTGAAGGCCTTCGT
GGAGGCTAAGTACAAGCAGCAGGAGAAGAACAATGGGGGCAAAAACAAGGGCGGCGGAAAAAACACACAG
AAGAATAAGAAAACCCCTGACAATACAAGCAACGAGGAGCAGCTGGAGTTCACTGAGAGTGAGCTGGGCA
AGCTGCCCATTCCACCACATGAGTACAGAACCATCCTGTGTGATGTGTTCAGGCTGATCAATGACCTGGC
CAATGAGTACACAGCCTTCAGCCCTGAGAAACGCACTGGCGGCGCTAAGGAGTCCCACGAAAAGTGCCAG
AAGAAGATGCTGAGCTACCTGTACCTGTGCCTGGACGGAGGCAGAAGGGTGGTGAAGGAGCGGTTCAAGG
ACACCTTCCAAGAGAAGGACTTTAACTTTCTCACCCAGGGCCCAAGATACAGCCTCCAGAAAGACGGAGA
TAAGAAGAAGGCCGAGGAAAGACCTAATTTTTACTACAGACTGAAGGATGACCAGGGACTGTTCTCTTAC
GTCGGTATCCTCCTGTTCATCAGCCTGTTCCTGCACAAGAGGTATATTTCCGAGATGCTGGCCCAGTCCG
GGCTGTTTTATACACCTCGGTACTGGAAGGGCCAGCCAGTGAACGTGGAACTGGAGAGGAGGATCATCAG
TGAGATCTTTTCCATCTATCGCATCAGGCTGCCCAAGGAGAGAATCGACTCCACCAGACCAGATTACGCC
CTCGGCCTGGATATGCTGAATGAGCTGCAGAAGTGCCCTAATGAGCTGTATGAGACCTTCTCACCTAAAG
ACCAGGCTGAGTTTAGAGTGAAGCGGGAGTATGACGAGAGCGGCGAAGGCACAGAAGAGGGCGAGGTGCT
GCTGAAAAGATTCGAGGACAGATTCCCTTATTTCGCCATTCGCTATCTGGACGAGAATAGAGTGTTCGAC
GACATCAGATTCCAGGTGAGCATCGGCAAGTATAGGTACAAATTCTACAATAAGCTGTGCATCGACGTGG
TGAGCAGCAATCGGAACGATGACTGCTATCGCCTGAGGTCCCTGCAGAAAGAGATTAATGGCTTCGGCAG
ACTGAATGAAGTGGAGTACGAGAGAATCCTGAGATACGGGTCTCACATCCACGTGGAGAAGCCTGAGGGC
GACGACACCCCCTACCTGACTGACCATCATACCAGCTACCTGTTTAACGGCAATAGGATCGGCCTGCTGT
TCAACCAGGAGAACGGCAGGCACGATCTGGAGGAGATCAGAGGAAACTGCCTGTATCTGCCTCACCTGAC
TTTTGCATCCTCCTCCGAGGGAAAGGATGCCAGGCGCGTGCCCCCCATCGCCTGGCTGTCCACCTATGAG
CTGCCTGCCCTGATCTTCCACCACCTGCTGTGCAGACACTATGGCCTGGAGAGAACTGCCACCGAGAGCA
TCATCAAGGAATGTGTGGGCCTGTACCACCGGCTGTTTACTGATATCCGCGACGGTAAACTGCTCCCCGG
AGAGGCCCTGGGCATCCAGGCCGAGGAGTCCACAAGGAGCGAGATTAGTAGGATCAAGAAGGGTGAACCC
CTGCCCCAGAACATCTCTGAAAAGATTGAAACCTTCCTGAGCACTCACTACTGCACCGAACAGGTGTGCC
TGCACATCCAGGACATTCCTAAGAAAATCATCGATTACCTGATCGGGAAAAACATCGACCAGGACATGAG
CGGACTCTTTAAGCAGAGAAGCAGAGAGCGGATTAATAAGATGTATGAGTCCACTAAAATTCGCCTCAAG
AAGTTCAAGACCGACCTGGACCTGCAGGGCAACGGCGACAATAAGTTTGGAAAGAAGAGGTACACTGACA
TTAGGCCAGGACAGCTGGCCGACTATCTGGCCAAGGACCTGCTGTTCTTCCAGCCATATGACGACGAGAA
GAAGAATAAGGTCACTGGACTGAACTATCAGATCCTGCAGGCCGCACTGGCCATCTACAATCACAACCTG
GATGAGCTCAGACGACTCTTCAAAAATGCCCGGCTGCTCGTGCCCGAGAATCCTAAGATGGAGCACCCTT
TCCTGGGCTCTGTGCTGCACAAGTCCCCCCGGACCACTCTGCAGTTCTACGCCTACTACCTGCTCGAGAA
GATCTCTTACCTGAAAAAGAGACTCGACGATCCTAACGAGACATTCGCCGATCTGTTTAGATATAAGCAG
AGGCAGAAATGGCAGACTAGAGACAGCCAGTGGTATAGGGCCTTGGCTGGCAGGTACATGGCTGAGATGA
TGGAAGAGGGCACCATGAATTTTAAACCCGTGGAGCTGCCAAGAGGGCTGTTTGAAAGACCTATCAAGCG
GCTGCTGACCAATATCCTGACTAAGCGGACCGACAGCGATAGCCAGGCCCTGCTGAAGATCGTGGAGAGC
CCCAGGTGCAACGTGAGCTACCTGATTGCTCAGTATTTCACTCTGATTCTGCACGACGATTCCCAGCCCT
TTTACCACCCTAACAAACGCTACAAAAGGACCTACCAGTATTTCAACATCCTGAACAATAGAAAGGAGCG
GAATAAGCTCGTGCAGGTGTACTACACTCTGGATGAGATGGAGGCTTACTTTAAGGATACCGAATCTCTG
AAGAAGAGGTATAAGGACTACCTGACTAGCTCCGAGGCTAAGAAGCACCCAGCCCCCGAGCAGAGGCTGA
AGAAGTATCTGTCAGAGTATCGCAAGAATGAGACCACCATTAGACGGTACAGAGTGCAGGACATGCTGGT
GTTTCTGATGGCCAAAATTCTGCTGCTGGAAAAGGGCGGCCTCGAAGCCGGCGAGCTGGAGCAGTACAAG
CTGTCCCACATTCAGCCCACCACCGGCCAGAACAGCGGCCAGAACATCCTGAGCCTGCAGGTGCCCTTTA
ACATCACCGTGAAGCTGGACGATGGCACAGAGAGAAGCATCACCCAGGAAGTGATCAAGGTGAAAAATTA
TGGCGACTTCTTTAGATTTCTCTATGATGACCGGGTGGCATCCCTGCTGCCTTATACTCAGGAGGACATT
CCCCTGGAGCGGGCCCTGCTGGAGAAGGAGCTGGAGGGATACGACAGGGAGAGAATCCCTATTTTCAAGA
GCGTGCACTGCATGGAGAAGGAGATCCTGAGGCTGTGCCCTGAACTGAATGATCCCCAGTCCAGCCAGTA
CAAGTATACCACAGATATTGGCACTGAGAAGATCGTGAAGGAGAATTTCAGGGCCATGCTGACTGAGCTG
TGTAGCCGGGGCCTGCTCCCTGAGAACGAGATCGAGATGATGGTGGAGATCGCCAATAGCTTTTCCGCCA
ATAGATACGCCTGCGTGAACCTGAAGGGCAAGAATATCCCAATGATCGCCATCTCCATCCAGCGGAAGTT
CGACGGCGTGGTGGGCAGAACCATCGGAAAGAATAAGAACAGTCTAGAGGCGCTACCGGTCGCCACCATG
GTGAGCAAGGGCGAGGAGCTGTTCACCGGGGTGGTGCCCATCCTGGTCGAGCTGGACGGAGACGTAAACG
GCCACAAGTTCAGCGTGTCCGGCGAGGGCGAGGGCGATGCCACCTACGGCAAGCTGACCCTGAAGTTCAT
CTGCACCACCGGCAAGCTGCCCGTGCCCTGGCCCACCCTCGTGACCACCCTGACCTACGGCGTGCAGTGC
TTCAGCCGCTACCCCGACCACATGAAGCAGCACGACTTCTTCAAGTCCGCCATGCCCGAAGGCTACGTCC
AGGAGCGCACCATCTTCTTCAAGGACGACGGCAACTACAAGACCCGCGCCGAGGTGAAGTTCGAGGGCGA
CACCCTGGTGAACCGCATCGAGCTGAAGGGCATCGACTTCAAGGAGGACGGCAACATCCTGGGGCACAAG
CTGGAGTACAACTACAACAGCCACAACGTCTATATCATGGCCGACAAGCAGAAGAACGGCATCAAGGTGA
ACTTCAAGATCCGCCACAACATCGAGGACGGCAGCGTGCAGCTCGCCGACCACTACCAGCAGAACACCCC
CATCGGCGACGGCCCCGTGCTGCTGCCCGACAACCACTACCTGAGCACCCAGTCCGCCCTGAGCAAAGAC
CCCAACGAGAAGCGCGATCACATGGTCCTGCTGGAGTTCGTGACCGCCGCCGGGATCACTCTCGGCATGG
ACGAGCTGTACAAGTCGAATTCTAAGCCAGGATTCCATATGAAGCGACCTGCCGCCACAAAGAAGGCTGG
ACAGGCTAAGAAGAAGAAACAACGCGTGCAGCTAAGCGACTACAAAGACCATGACGGTGATTATAAAGAT
CATGACATCGATTACAAGGATGACGATGACAAGTAAGGATCCCTCCCCCCCCCCTAACGTTACTGGCCGA
AGCCGCTTGGAATAAGGCCGGTGTGCGTTTGTCTATATGTTATTTTCCACCATATTGCCGTCTTTTGGCA
ATGTGAGGGCCCGGAAACCTGGCCCTGTCTTCTTGACGAGCATTCCTAGGGGTCTTTCCCCTCTCGCCAA
AGGAATGCAAGGTCTGTTGAATGTCGTGAAGGAAGCAGTTCCTCTGGAAGCTTCTTGAAGACAAACAACG
TCTGTAGCGACCCTTTGCAGGCAGCGGAACCCCCCACCTGGCGACAGGTGCCTCTGCGGCCAAAAGCCAC
GTGTATAAGATACACCTGCAAAGGCGGCACAACCCCAGTGCCACGTTGTGAGTTGGATAGTTGTGGAAAG
AGTCAAATGGCTCTCCTCAAGCGTATTCAACAAGGGGCTGAAGGATGCCCAGAAGGTACCCCATTGTATG
GGATCTGATCTGGGGCCTCGGTGCACATGCTTTACATGTGTTTAGTCGAGGTTAAAAAAACGTCTAGGCC
CCCCGAACCACGGGGACGTGGTTTTCCTTTGAAAAACACGATGATAAGGATCCACCGGAGCTTACCATGA
CCGAGTACAAGCCCACGGTGCGCCTCGCCACCCGCGACGACGTCCCCAGGGCCGTACGCACCCTCGCCGC
CGCGTTCGCCGACTACCCCGCCACGCGCCACACCGTCGATCCGGACCGCCACATCGAGCGGGTCACCGAG
CTGCAAGAACTCTTCCTCACGCGCGTCGGGCTCGACATCGGCAAGGTGTGGGTCGCGGACGACGGCGCCG
CGGTGGCGGTCTGGACCACGCCGGAGAGCGTCGAAGCGGGGGCGGTGTTCGCCGAGATCGGCCCGCGCAT
GGCCGAGTTGAGCGGTTCCCGGCTGGCCGCGCAGCAACAGATGGAAGGCCTCCTGGCGCCGCACCGGCCC
AAGGAGCCCGCGTGGTTCCTGGCCACCGTCGGCGTCTCGCCCGACCACCAGGGCAAGGGTCTGGGCAGCG
CCGTCGTGCTCCCCGGAGTGGAGGCGGCCGAGCGCGCCGGGGTGCCCGCCTTCCTGGAGACCTCCGCGCC
CCGCAACCTCCCCTTCTACGAGCGGCTCGGCTTCACCGTCACCGCCGACGTCGAGGTGCCCGAAGGACCG
CGCACCTGGTGCATGACCCGCAAGCCCGGTGCCTGACGCCCATCGATAGATCCTAATCAACCTCTGGATT
ACAAAATTTGTGAAAGATTGACTGGTATTCTTAACTATGTTGCTCCTTTTACGCTATGTGGATACGCTGC
TTTAATGCCTTTGTATCATGCTATTGCTTCCCGTATGGCTTTCATTTTCTCCTCCTTGTATAAATCCTGG
TTGCTGTCTCTTTATGAGGAGTTGTGGCCCGTTGTCAGGCAACGTGGCGTGGTGTGCACTGTGTTTGCTG
ACGCAACCCCCACTGGTTGGGGCATTGCCACCACCTGTCAGCTCCTTTCCGGGACTTTCGCTTTCCCCCT
CCCTATTGCCACGGCGGAACTCATCGCCGCCTGCCTTGCCCGCTGCTGGACAGGGGCTCGGCTGTTGGGC
ACTGACAATTCCGTGGTGTTGTCGGGGAAATCATCGTCCTTTCCTTGGCTGCTCGCCTGTGTTGCCACCT
GGATTCTGCGCGGGACGTCCTTCTGCTACGTCCCTTCGGCCCTCAATCCAGCGGACCTTCCTTCCCGCGG
CCTGCTGCCGGCTCTGCGGCCTCTTCCGCGTCTTCGCCTTCGCCCTCAGACGAGTCGGATCTCCCTTTGG
GCCGCCTCCCCGCCTGAGATCCTTTAAGACCAATGACTTACAAGGCAGCTGTAGATCTTAGCCACTTTTT
AAAAGAAAAGGGGGGACTGGAAGGGCTAATTCACTCCCAACGAAGACAAGATCTGCTTTTTGCTTGTACT
GGGTCTCTCTGGTTAGACCAGATCTGAGCCTGGGAGCTCTCTGGCTAACTAGGGAACCCACTGCTTAAGC
CTCAATAAAGCTTGCCTTGAGTGCTTCAAGTAGTGTGTGCCCGTCTGTTGTGTGACTCTGGTAACTAGAG
ATCCCTCAGACCCTTTTAGTCAGTGTGGAAAATCTCTAGCAGTAGTAGTTCATGTCATCTTATTATTCAG
TATTTATAACTTGCAAAGAAATGAATATCAGAGAGTGAGAGGCCCGGGTTAATTAAGGAAAGGGCTAGAT
CATTCTTGAAGACGAAAGGGCCTCGTGATACGCCTATTTTTATAGGTTAATGTCATGATAATAATGGTTT
CTTAGACGTCAGGTGGCACTTTTCGGGGAAATGTGCGCGGAACCCCTATTTGTTTATTTTTCTAAATACA
TTCAAATATGTATCCGCTCATGAGACAATAACCCTGATAAATGCTTCAATAATATTGAAAAAGGAAGAGT
ATGAGTATTCAACATTTCCGTGTCGCCCTTATTCCCTTTTTTGCGGCATTTTGCCTTCCTGTTTTTGCTC
ACCCAGAAACGCTGGTGAAAGTAAAAGATGCTGAAGATCAGTTGGGTGCACGAGTGGGTTACATCGAACT
GGATCTCAACAGCGGTAAGATCCTTGAGAGTTTTCGCCCCGAAGAACGTTTTCCAATGATGAGCACTTTT
AAAGTTCTGCTATGTGGCGCGGTATTATCCCGTGTTGACGCCGGGCAAGAGCAACTCGGTCGCCGCATAC
ACTATTCTCAGAATGACTTGGTTGAGTACTCACCAGTCACAGAAAAGCATCTTACGGATGGCATGACAGT
AAGAGAATTATGCAGTGCTGCCATAACCATGAGTGATAACACTGCGGCCAACTTACTTCTGACAACGATC
GGAGGACCGAAGGAGCTAACCGCTTTTTTGCACAACATGGGGGATCATGTAACTCGCCTTGATCGTTGGG
AACCGGAGCTGAATGAAGCCATACCAAACGACGAGCGTGACACCACGATGCCTGTAGCAATGGCAACAAC
GTTGCGCAAACTATTAACTGGCGAACTACTTACTCTAGCTTCCCGGCAACAATTAATAGACTGGATGGAG
GCGGATAAAGTTGCAGGACCACTTCTGCGCTCGGCCCTTCCGGCTGGCTGGTTTATTGCTGATAAATCTG
GAGCCGGTGAGCGTGGGTCTCGCGGTATCATTGCAGCACTGGGGCCAGATGGTAAGCCCTCCCGTATCGT
AGTTATCTACACGACGGGGAGTCAGGCAACTATGGATGAACGAAATAGACAGATCGCTGAGATAGGTGCC
TCACTGATTAAGCATTGGTAACTGTCAGACCAAGTTTACTCATATATACTTTAGATTGATTTAAAACTTC
ATTTTTAATTTAAAAGGATCTAGGTGAAGATCCTTTTTGATAATCTCATGACCAAAATCCCTTAACGTGA
GTTTTCGTTCCACTGAGCGTCAGACCCCGTAGAAAAGATCAAAGGATCTTCTTGAGATCCTTTTTTTCTG
CGCGTAATCTGCTGCTTGCAAACAAAAAAACCACCGCTACCAGCGGTGGTTTGTTTGCCGGATCAAGAGC
TACCAACTCTTTTTCCGAAGGTAACTGGCTTCAGCAGAGCGCAGATACCAAATACTGTTCTTCTAGTGTA
GCCGTAGTTAGGCCACCACTTCAAGAACTCTGTAGCACCGCCTACATACCTCGCTCTGCTAATCCTGTTA
CCAGTGGCTGCTGCCAGTGGCGATAAGTCGTGTCTTACCGGGTTGGACTCAAGACGATAGTTACCGGATA
AGGCGCAGCGGTCGGGCTGAACGGGGGGTTCGTGCACACAGCCCAGCTTGGAGCGAACGACCTACACCGA
ACTGAGATACCTACAGCGTGAGCTATGAGAAAGCGCCACGCTTCCCGAAGGGAGAAAGGCGGACAGGTAT
CCGGTAAGCGGCAGGGTCGGAACAGGAGAGCGCACGAGGGAGCTTCCAGGGGGAAACGCCTGGTATCTTT
ATAGTCCTGTCGGGTTTCGCCACCTCTGACTTGAGCGTCGATTTTTGTGATGCTCGTCAGGGGGGCGGAG
CCTATGGAAAAACGCCAGCAACGCGGCCTTTTTACGGTTCCTGGCCTTTTGCTGGCCTTTTGCTCACATG
TTCTTTCCTGCGTTATCCCCTGATTCTGTGGATAACCGTATTACCGCCTTTGAGTGAGCTGATACCGCTC
GCCGCAGCCGAACGACCGAGCGCAGCGAGTCAGTGAGCGAGGAAGCGGAAGAGCGCCCAATACGCAAACC
GCCTCTCCCCGCGCGTTGGCCGATTCATTAATGCAGCAAGCTCATGGCTGACTAATTTTTTTTATTTATG
CAGAGGCCGAGGCCGCCTCGGCCTCTGAGCTATTCCAGAAGTAGTGAGGAGGCTTTTTTGGAGGCCTAGG
CTTTTGCAAAAAGCTCCCCGTGGCACGACAGGTTTCCCGACTGGAAAGCGGGCAGTGAGCGCAACGCAAT
TAATGTGAGTTAGCTCACTCATTAGGCACCCCAGGCTTTACACTTTATGCTTCCGGCTCGTATGTTGTGT
GGAATTGTGAGCGGATAACAATTTCACACAGGAAACAGCTATGACATGATTACGAATTTCACAAATAAAG
CATTTTTTTCACTGCATTCTAGTTGTGGTTTGTCCAAACTCATCAATGTATCTTATCATGTCTGGATCAA
CTGGATAACTCAAGCTAACCAAAATCATCCCAAACTTCCCACCCCATACCCTATTACCACTGCCAATTAC
CTGTGGTTTCATTTACTCTAAACCTGTGATTCCTCTGAATTATTTTCATTTTAAAGAAATTGTATTTGTT
AAATATGTACTACAAACTTAGTAGT
Features (pLannotate 1.2.2; 26 found; start..end, strand, type, name):
    377..634     +  LTR            5' LTR (truncated): truncated 5' long terminal repeat (LTR) from HIV-1
    681..806     +  misc_feature   HIV-1 Ψ: packaging signal of human immunodeficiency virus type 1
    790..1128    +  CDS            HIV-1 gag (fragment): gag protein from human immunodeficiency virus 1; gag
   1303..1536    +  misc_feature   RRE: The Rev response element (RRE) of HIV-1 allows for Rev-dependent mRNA export from the nucleus to the cytoplasm.
   1913..2013    +  CDS            Rev (fragment): human immunodeficiency virus 1 (HIV-1) Rev protein; rev; enhances nuclear export of unspliced and incompletely spliced viral mRNAs
   2058..2175    +  misc_feature   cPPT/CTS: central polypurine tract and central termination sequence of HIV-1
   2223..3401    +  promoter       EF-1α promoter: strong constitutive promoter for human elongation factor EF-1α
   6627..6644    +  CDS            SBP (fragment): streptavidin-binding peptide selected from a peptide library; binds streptavidin with nanomolar affinity (Keefe et al., 2001)
   7278..7994    +  CDS            EGFP: EGFP is a basic (constitutively fluorescent) green fluorescent protein published in 1996, derived from Aequorea victoria. It is reported to be a rapidly-maturing weak dimer with moderate acid sensitivity.
   8088..8153    +  CDS            3xFLAG: three tandem FLAG® epitope tags, followed by an enterokinase cleavage site
   8265..8727    +  misc_feature   IRES: internal ribosome entry site (IRES) of the encephalomyocarditis virus (EMCV)
   8747..9346    +  CDS            PuroR: puromycin N-acetyltransferase; pac from Streptomyces alboniger; confers resistance to puromycin
   9365..9953    +  misc_feature   WPRE: woodchuck hepatitis virus posttranscriptional regulatory element
   9961..10026   +  CDS            nef (fragment): NEF_HV1Z2 - Experimental evidence at protein level: Swiss-Prot protein existence level 1. Extracellular Nef protein targets CD4(+) T-lymphocytes for apoptosis by interacting with CXCR4 surface receptors. From Human immunodeficiency virus type 1 group M subtype D (isolate Z2/CDC-Z34) (HIV-1).
  10028..10261   +  LTR            3' LTR (ΔU3): self-inactivating 3' long terminal repeat (LTR) from HIV-1
  10466..10570   +  promoter       AmpR promoter: bla
  10571..11431   +  CDS            AmpR: β-lactamase; bla; confers resistance to ampicillin, carbenicillin, and related antibiotics
  11602..12190   +  rep_origin     ori: high-copy-number ColE1/pMB1/pBR322/pUC origin of replication
  12373..12427   +  CDS            lacI (fragment): lac repressor; lacI; The lac repressor binds to the lac operator to inhibit transcription in E. coli. This inhibition can be relieved by adding lactose or isopropyl-β-D-thiogalactopyranoside (IPTG).
  12433..12526   +  rep_origin     SV40 ori (fragment): SV40 origin of replication
  12551..12588   +  CDS            lacI (fragment): lac repressor; lacI; The lac repressor binds to the lac operator to inhibit transcription in E. coli. This inhibition can be relieved by adding lactose or isopropyl-β-D-thiogalactopyranoside (IPTG).
  12601..12622   +  protein_bind   CAP binding site: CAP binding activates transcription in the presence of cAMP. E. coli catabolite activator protein
  12637..12667   +  promoter       lac promoter: promoter for the E. coli lac operon
  12671..12693   +  protein_bind   lac operator (fragment): The lac repressor binds to the lac operator to inhibit transcription in E. coli. This inhibition can be relieved by adding lactose or isopropyl-β-D-thiogalactopyranoside (IPTG). lac repressor encoded by lacI
  12725..12808   +  polyA_signal   SV40 poly(A) signal (fragment): SV40 polyadenylation signal
  12975..329     +  CDS            nef (fragment) (across the origin): NEF_HV1BR - Experimental evidence at protein level: Swiss-Prot protein existence level 1. Extracellular Nef protein targets CD4(+) T-lymphocytes for apoptosis by interacting with CXCR4 surface receptors (PubMed:14990729). From Human immunodeficiency virus type 1 group M subtype B (isolate BRU/LAI) (HIV-1).
