[The description below was written by a language model from this plasmid's Addgene catalogue record and pLannotate feature annotations shown in this document.]
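Description:
pHAGE-IRES-puro-NLS-dMisCas13b-EGFP-NLS is a roughly 13 kb HIV-1-derived lentiviral transfer plasmid on the pHAGE backbone, catalogued as a mammalian expression vector. It is maintained in E. coli through a high-copy ColE1/pUC-type origin and selected with ampicillin via the β-lactamase gene. The lentiviral portion carries a truncated 5' LTR, the Ψ packaging signal with an adjoining gag fragment, the Rev response element, the cPPT/CTS, a WPRE and a self-inactivating ΔU3 3' LTR. These elements allow the region between the LTRs to be packaged into viral particles and integrated into target cells, although the plasmid could equally be used by direct transfection.

The payload is driven by the constitutive human EF-1α promoter. The annotation leaves most of the roughly 3.9 kb between the promoter and EGFP unlabelled. From the insert name, this interval should hold the synthetic NLS-dMisCas13b coding sequence, a catalytically inactive Cas13b ortholog that retains guide RNA-directed RNA binding. The short streptavidin-binding peptide hit within it is probably a chance match. EGFP is fused to the C terminus, and the name indicates nuclear localisation signals at both ends. A 3xFLAG epitope is also annotated just downstream of EGFP, although the catalogue fields do not mention it. An EMCV IRES then links the puromycin N-acetyltransferase gene to the same transcript, so puromycin selection enriches for cells expressing the fusion. No guide RNA cassette is annotated, so guides must be supplied separately. The associated publication concerns multi-colour RNA imaging with CRISPR-Cas13b systems in living cells, which fits use of this construct as a green fluorescent, programmable RNA-labelling probe.
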