Addgene plasmid #191359: pHAGE-IRES-puro-NLS-dMisCas13b-EGFP-NLS
Depositing lab: Ling-Ling Chen. Publication: Multi-color RNA imaging with CRISPR-Cas13b systems in living cells. Yang LZ, Gao BQ, Huang Y, Wang Y, Yang L, Chen LL. Cell Insight. 2022 Jun 15;1(4):100044. doi: 10.1016/j.cellin.2022.100044. eCollection 2022 Aug. PubMed 37192858.
Backbone
  Vector backbone: pHAGE
  Vector type: Mammalian Expression
Growth in bacteria
  Bacterial resistance: Ampicillin, 100 μg/mL
  Growth temperature: 37°C
  Growth strain: NEB Stable
  Copy number: High Copy
Gene/Insert
  Gene/Insert name: NLS-dMisCas13b-EGFP-NLS
  Species: Synthetic
  Tag / fusion protein: EGFP (C terminal on insert)
  Cloning method: Unknown
Terms and licenses: Academic/Nonprofit Terms; Industry Terms: Not Available to Industry
How to cite: pHAGE-IRES-puro-NLS-dMisCas13b-EGFP-NLS was a gift from Ling-Ling Chen (Addgene plasmid # 191359 ; http://n2t.net/addgene:191359 ; RRID:Addgene_191359)
